>Addgene plasmid #208014 | pSEVA43-GG | addgene full sequence | sequence record 416774 | Addgene NGS Result
AGCGGATAACAATTTCACACAGGAGGCCGCCTAGGCCGCGGCCGCGCGAATTCGAGCTCGGTACCCGGGG
ATTCAGAGACCTGCCCATTGACAAGGCTCTCGCGGCCAGGTATAATTGCACGAGGGCCCAAGTTCACTTA
AAAAGGAGATCAACAATGAAAGCAATTTTCGTACTGAAACATCTTAATCATGCTAAGGAGGTTTTCTAAT
GCGTAAAGGTGAAGAACTGTTCACCGGTGTTGTTCCGATCCTGGTTGAACTGGATGGTGATGTTAACGGC
CACAAATTCTCTGTTCGTGGTGAAGGTGAAGGTGATGCAACCAACGGTAAACTGACCCTGAAATTCATCT
GCACTACCGGTAAACTGCCGGTTCCATGGCCGACTCTGGTGACTACCCTGACCTATGGTGTTCAGTGTTT
TTCTCGTTACCCGGATCACATGAAGCAGCATGATTTCTTCAAATCTGCAATGCCGGAAGGTTATGTACAG
GAGCGCACCATTTCTTTCAAAGACGATGGCACCTACAAAACCCGTGCAGAGGTTAAATTTGAAGGTGATA
CTCTGGTGAACCGTATTGAACTGAAAGGCATTGATTTCAAAGAGGACGGCAACATCCTGGGCCACAAACT
GGAATATAACTTCAACTCCCATAACGTTTACATCACCGCAGACAAACAGAAGAACGGTATCAAAGCTAAC
TTCAAAATTCGCCATAACGTTGAAGACGGTAGCGTACAGCTGGCGGACCACTACCAGCAGAACACTCCGA
TCGGTGATGGTCCGGTTCTGCTGCCGGATAACCACTACCTGTCCACCCAGTCTAAACTGTCCAAAGACCC
GAACGAAAAGCGCGACCACATGGTGCTGCTGGAGTTCGTTACTGCCGCAGGTATCACGCACGGCATGGAT
GAACTCTACAAATAAATGACTAGTGGTCTCGTCGCCCGGCAAAACCGGGCGTGGATTGAAACGCTTGCGG
CCGCGTCGTGACTGGGAAAACCCTGGCGACTAGTCTTGGACTCCTGTTGATAGATCCAGTAATGACCTCA
GAACTCCATCTGGATTTGTTCAGAACGCTCGGTTGCCGCCGGGCGTTTTTTATTGGTGAGAATCCAGGGG
TCCCCAATAATTACGATTTACGTATTTAAATGAACCTTGACCGAACGCAGCGGTGGTAACGGCGCAGTGG
CGGTTTTCATGGCTTGTTATGACTGTTTTTTTGGGGTACAGTCTATGCCTCGGGCATCCAAGCAGCAAGC
GCGTTACGCCGTGGGTCGATGTTTGATGTTATGGAGCAGCAACGATGTTACGCAGCAGGGCAGTCGCCCT
AAAACAAAGTTAAACATCATGAGGGAAGCGGTGATCGCCGAAGTATCGACTCAACTATCAGAGGTAGTTG
GCGTCATCGAGCGCCATCTCGAACCGACGTTGCTGGCCGTACATTTGTACGGCTCCGCAGTGGATGGCGG
CCTGAAGCCACACAGTGATATTGATTTGCTGGTTACGGTGACCGTAAGGCTTGATGAAACAACGCGGCGA
GCTTTGATCAACGACCTTTTGGAAACTTCGGCTTCCCCTGGAGAGAGCGAGATTCTCCGCGCTGTAGAAG
TCACCATTGTTGTGCACGACGACATCATTCCGTGGCGTTATCCAGCTAAGCGCGAACTGCAATTTGGAGA
ATGGCAGCGCAATGACATTCTTGCAGGTATCTTCGAGCCAGCCACGATCGACATTGATCTGGCTATCTTG
CTGACAAAAGCAAGAGAACATAGCGTTGCCTTGGTAGGTCCAGCGGCGGAGGAACTCTTTGATCCGGTTC
CTGAACAGGATCTATTTGAGGCGCTAAATGAAACCTTAACGCTATGGAACTCGCCGCCCGACTGGGCTGG
CGATGAGCGAAATGTAGTGCTTACGTTGTCCCGCATTTGGTACAGCGCAGTAACCGGCAAAATCGCGCCG
AAGGATGTCGCTGCCGACTGGGCAATGGAGCGCCTGCCGGCCCAGTATCAGCCCGTCATACTTGAAGCTA
GACAGGCTTATCTTGGACAAGAAGAAGATCGCTTGGCCTCGCGCGCAGATCAGTTGGAAGAATTTGTCCA
CTACGTGAAAGGCGAGATCACCAAGGTAGTCGGCAAATAAGACAATTGTCCTTTTCCGCTGCATAACCCT
GCTTCGGGGTCATTATAGCGATTTTTTCGGTATATCCATCCTTTTTCGCACGATATACAGGATTTTGCCA
AAGGGTTCGTGTAGACTTTCCTTGGTGTATCCAACGGCGTCAGCCGGGCAGGATAGGTGAAGTAGGCCCA
CCCGCGAGCGGGTGTTCCTTCTTCACTGTCCCTTATTCGCACCTGGCGGTGCTCAACGGGAATCCTGCTC
TGCGAGGCTGGCCGTAGGCCGGCCCTACCGGCGCGGCAGCGTTACCCGTGTCGGCGGCTCCAACGGCTCG
CCATCGTCCAGAAAACACGGCTCATCGGGCATCGGCAGGCGCTGCTGCCCGCGCCGTTCCCATTCCTCCG
TTTCGGTCAAGGCTGGCAGGTCTGGTTCCATGCCCGGAATGCCGGGCTGGCTGGGCGGCTCCTCGCCGGG
GCCGGTCGGTAGTTGCTGCTCGCCCGGATACAGGGTCGGGATGCGGCGCAGGTCGCCATGCCCCAACAGC
GATTCGTCCTGGTCGTCGTGATCAACCACCACGGCGGCACTGAACACCGACAGGCGCAACTGGTCGCGGG
GCTGGCCCCACGCCACGCGGTCATTGACCACGTAGGCCGACACGGTGCCGGGGCCGTTGAGCTTCACGAC
GGAGATCCAGCGCTCGGCCACCAAGTCCTTGACTGCGTATTGGACCGTCCGCAAAGAACGTCCGATGAGC
TTGGAAAGTGTCTTCTGGCTGACCACCACGGCGTTCTGGTGGCCCATCTGCGCCACGAGGTGATGCAGCA
GCATTGCCGCCGTGGGTTTCCTCGCAATAAGCCCGGCCCACGCCTCATGCGCTTTGCGTTCCGTTTGCAC
CCAGTGACCGGGCTTGTTCTTGGCTTGAATGCCGATTTCTCTGGACTGCGTGGCCATGCTTATCTCCATG
CGGTAGGGGTGCCGCACGGTTGCGGCACCATGCGCAATCAGCTGCAACTTTTCGGCAGCGCGACAACAAT
TATGCGTTGCGTAAAAGTGGCAGTCAATTACAGATTTTCTTTAACCTACGCAATGAGCTATTGCGGGGGG
TGCCGCAATGAGCTGTTGCGTACCCCCCTTTTTTAAGTTGTTGATTTTTAAGTCTTTCGCATTTCGCCCT
ATATCTAGTTCTTTGGTGCCCAAAGAAGGGCACCCCTGCGGGGTTCCCCCACGCCTTCGGCGCGGCTCCC
CCTCCGGCAAAAAGTGGCCCCTCCGGGGCTTGTTGATCGACTGCGCGGCCTTCGGCCTTGCCCAAGGTGG
CGCTGCCCCCTTGGAACCCCCGCACTCGCCGCCGTGAGGCTCGGGGGGCAGGCGGGCGGGCTTCGCCCTT
CGACTGCCCCCACTCGCATAGGCTTGGGTCGTTCCAGGCGCGTCAAGGCCAAGCCGCTGCGCGGTCGCTG
CGCGAGCCTTGACCCGCCTTCCACTTGGTGTCCAACCGGCAAGCGAAGCGCGCAGGCCGCAGGCCGGAGG
CTTTTCCCCAGAGAAAATTAAAAAAATTGATGGGGCAAGGCCGCAGGCCGCGCAGTTGGAGCCGGTGGGT
ATGTGGTCGAAGGCTGGGTAGCCGGTGGGCAATCCCTGTGGTCAAGCTCGTGGGCAGGCGCAGCCTGTCC
ATCAGCTTGTCCAGCAGGGTTGTCCACGGGCCGAGCGAAGCGAGCCAGCCGGTGGCCGCTCGCGGCCATC
GTCCACATATCCACGGGCTGGCAAGGGAGCGCAGCGACCGCGCAGGGCGAAGCCCGGAGAGCAAGCCCGT
AGGGGGGGCGCGCCCAGCTGTCTAGGGCGGCGGATTTGTCCTACTCAGGAGAGCGTTCACCGACAAACAA
CAGATAAAACGAAAGGCCCAGTCTTTCGACTGAGCCTTTCGTTTTATTTGATGCCTTTAATTAA
Features (pLannotate 1.2.2; 10 found; start..end, strand, type, name):
     48..72      +  misc_feature   MCS (fragment): pUC18/19 multiple cloning site
    209..922     +  CDS            Superfolder GFP: Superfolder GFP is a basic (constitutively fluorescent) green fluorescent protein published in 2005, derived from Aequorea victoria. It is reported to be a very rapidly-maturing weak dimer.
    984..1008    +  CDS            lacZα (fragment): LacZα fragment of β-galactosidase; lacZ fragment
   1019..1113    +  terminator     lambda t0 terminator: transcription terminator from phage lambda
   1286..1342    +  CDS            GmR (fragment): gentamycin acetyltransferase; aacC1; confers resistance to gentamycin
   1349..2140    +  CDS            SmR: aminoglycoside adenylyltransferase (Murphy, 1985); aadA; confers resistance to spectinomycin and streptomycin
   2286..2394    +  oriT           oriT: incP origin of transfer
   2405..3067    -  CDS            pBBR1 Rep: replication protein for the broad-host-range plasmid pBBR1 from Bordetella bronchiseptica
   3068..3839    -  rep_origin     pBBR1 oriV: replication origin of the broad-host-range plasmid pBBR1 from Bordetella bronchiseptica; requires the pBBR1 Rep protein for replication
   3954..4040    -  terminator     rrnB T1 terminator: Escherichia coli rrnB; transcription terminator T1 from the E. coli rrnB gene
