[The description below was written by a language model from this plasmid's Addgene catalogue record and pLannotate feature annotations shown in this document.]
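Description:
pSEVA43-GG is a small (about 4.1 kb) broad-host-range bacterial cloning vector built in the modular SEVA format. The record lists pSEVA231 as the backbone. It replicates through the pBBR1 oriV and its cognate Rep protein, which support maintenance in E. coli and in a wide range of Gram-negative hosts such as Pseudomonas. An incP oriT allows it to be mobilised by conjugation when transfer functions are supplied in trans. Selection is by streptomycin, conferred by the aadA aminoglycoside adenylyltransferase (SmR), which also gives spectinomycin resistance. A short gentamicin-resistance fragment annotated just upstream of SmR is only a remnant and not a functional marker. The lambda t0 and rrnB T1 terminators flank the cargo region, as is typical of SEVA vectors, and insulate it from the rest of the plasmid.

The cargo is an msfGFP reading frame of about 717 bp, which the automated annotation identifies as superfolder GFP. According to the catalogue entry it is driven by the 14G promoter, although this promoter does not appear in the feature table. The cassette sits between residual pieces of the pUC-type multiple cloning site and lacZα. The stated purpose is cloning of homology arms with GFP as a counter-selection marker: clones in which the arms have replaced the reporter lose fluorescence and can be told apart from colonies carrying the fluorescent parental vector. The "GG" suffix suggests Golden Gate assembly, but the record gives the cloning method as unknown and annotates no type IIS sites. The associated publication places the plasmid in a SEVA-based, CRISPR-Cas3-assisted genome engineering workflow for Pseudomonas, where it would carry the homologous repair template.
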