Addgene plasmid #208014: pSEVA43-GG
Purpose: for cloning homology arms, with GFP as counter selection marker
Depositing lab: Pablo Ivan Nikel. Publication: A SEVA-based, CRISPR-Cas3-assisted genome engineering approach for Pseudomonas with efficient vector curing. Lammens E-M, Volke DC, Schroven K, Voet M, Kerremans A, Lavigne R, Hendrix H. Microbiol Spectr. 2023 Nov 17:e0270723. doi: 10.1128/spectrum.02707-23. PubMed 37975669.
Backbone
  Vector backbone: pSEVA231
  Backbone manufacturer: SEVA collection
  Backbone size w/o insert (bp): 3182
  Total vector size (bp): 4054
Growth in bacteria
  Bacterial resistance: Streptomycin, 50 μg/mL
  Growth temperature: 37°C
  Growth strain: DH5alpha
  Copy number: Unknown
Gene/Insert
  Gene/Insert name: msfGFP
  Insert size (bp): 717
  Promoter: 14G
  Cloning method: Unknown
  Sequencing primers: 5′ agcggataacaatttcacacagga; 3′ cgccagggttttcccagtcacgac
Terms and licenses: Academic/Nonprofit Terms; Industry Terms: Not Available to Industry
Depositor comments: Please visit https://doi.org/10.1101/2023.06.29.547033 for bioRxiv preprint.
How to cite: pSEVA43-GG was a gift from Pablo Ivan Nikel (Addgene plasmid # 208014 ; http://n2t.net/addgene:208014 ; RRID:Addgene_208014)
